Addgene plasmid #149601: pFA272
Purpose: (parent plasmid pCFB262) pXII - 4 -LoxP -SpHIS5 -209bp - pCYC1_BenO_182 -yeGFP
Depositing lab: Michael Jensen. Depositing organization: Danmarks Tekniske Universitet. Publication: High-Resolution Scanning of Optimal Biosensor Reporter Promoters in Yeast. Ambri F, D'Ambrosio V, Di Blasi R, Maury J, Jacobsen SAB, McCloskey D, Jensen MK, Keasling JD. ACS Synth Biol. 2020 Feb 21;9(2):218-226. doi: 10.1021/acssynbio.9b00333. Epub 2020 Jan 31. PubMed 31935067.
Backbone
  Vector backbone: pCFB262
  Backbone size w/o insert (bp): 7000
  Total vector size (bp): 8000
  Vector type: Yeast Expression, Synthetic Biology
Growth in bacteria
  Bacterial resistance: Ampicillin, 100 μg/mL
  Growth temperature: 37°C
  Growth strain: DH5alpha
  Copy number: Unknown
Gene/Insert
  Gene/Insert name: yeGFP
  Insert size (bp): 717
Terms and licenses: Academic/Nonprofit Terms; Industry Terms: Not Available to Industry
How to cite: pFA272 was a gift from Michael Jensen (Addgene plasmid # 149601 ; http://n2t.net/addgene:149601 ; RRID:Addgene_149601)
