[The description below was written by a language model from this plasmid's Addgene catalogue record and pLannotate feature annotations shown in this document.]
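Description:
pFA272 is a yeast integrative reporter plasmid built on the pCFB262 backbone and classed as a yeast expression and synthetic biology vector. No yeast replication origin is annotated. Instead, short fragments of Saccharomyces cerevisiae genomic sequence (matches to NIT3 and YLR352W) flank the payload, which fits the "XII-4" label in the record as homology arms for chromosomal integration at that site. In E. coli the plasmid is maintained through a high-copy ColE1/pUC-type origin and selected with ampicillin via the β-lactamase gene. The remaining bacterial annotations (lacZα, KanR and rrnB terminator fragments, a 5S rRNA match, a T7 promoter and two minimal FRT sites) appear to be backbone remnants. The sequenced record is about 6.9 kb, somewhat shorter than the approximate 8 kb catalogue size.

The payload is a biosensor reporter cassette. The catalogue describes a CYC1 promoter engineered to carry a BenO operator, with "209bp" and "182" apparently denoting the promoter variant and operator position. This promoter drives yeast-enhanced GFP, which the feature table detects as a GFPmut3-type coding sequence followed by the CYC1 terminator. The promoter itself is not annotated in the table but would lie in the region upstream of the GFP reading frame. An oppositely oriented ADH1 terminator sits further upstream. Downstream, the Schizosaccharomyces pombe his5 gene under the Ashbya gossypii TEF promoter and terminator provides histidine prototrophy selection in yeast. It is bracketed by two loxP sites, so Cre can excise the marker for reuse.

The associated study concerns scanning operator positions in reporter promoters to optimise transcription-factor biosensors in yeast. This construct appears to be one such variant, with GFP fluorescence reporting promoter output. The cognate operator-binding regulator is not encoded on the plasmid.
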