Features (pLannotate 1.2.2; 22 found; start..end, strand, type, name):
    420..585     -  terminator     ADH1 terminator: S. cerevisiae ADH1; transcription terminator for the S. cerevisiae alcohol dehydrogenase 1 (ADH1) gene
    930..1643    +  CDS            GFPmut3: GFPmut3 is a basic (constitutively fluorescent) green fluorescent protein published in 1996, derived from Aequorea victoria. It is reported to be a very rapidly-maturing weak dimer.
   1660..1849    +  terminator     CYC1 terminator: S. cerevisiae CYC1; transcription terminator for CYC1
   1897..1930    -  protein_bind   loxP: Cre-mediated recombination occurs in the 8-bp core sequence (GCATACAT). Cre recombinase
   1985..2328    +  promoter       TEF promoter: Ashbya gossypii TEF promoter
   2329..2982    +  CDS            S. pombe his5: imidazoleglycerol-phosphate dehydratase, required for histidine biosynthesis; Schizosaccharomyces pombe his5; yeast auxotrophic marker; corresponds to S. cerevisiae HIS3
   2988..3185    +  terminator     TEF terminator: Ashbya gossypii TEF terminator
   3245..3278    -  protein_bind   loxP: Cre-mediated recombination occurs in the 8-bp core sequence (GCATACAT). Cre recombinase
   3322..3340    -  promoter       T7 promoter: promoter for bacteriophage T7 RNA polymerase
   3348..3399    +  CDS            lacZα (fragment): LacZα fragment of β-galactosidase; lacZ fragment
   3811..3942    +  CDS            YL352_YEAST (fragment): Experimental evidence at protein level: Swiss-Prot protein existence level 1. Substrate recognition component of a SCF (SKP1-CUL1-F-box protein) E3 ubiquitin-protein ligase complex which mediates the ubiquitination and subsequent proteasomal degradation of target proteins. Probably recognizes and binds to phosphorylated target proteins (By similarity). From Saccharomyces cerevisiae (strain ATCC 204508 / S288c) (Baker's yeast).
   3986..4019    -  protein_bind   FRT (minimal): supports FLP-mediated excision but not integration (Turan and Bode, 2011) FLP recombinase from the Saccharomyces cerevisiae 2μ plasmid
   4489..4508    +  CDS            lacZα (fragment): LacZα fragment of β-galactosidase; lacZ fragment
   4533..4550    -  terminator     rrnB T2 terminator (fragment): transcription terminator T2 from the E. coli rrnB gene
   4775..5363    -  rep_origin     ori: high-copy-number ColE1/pMB1/pBR322/pUC origin of replication
   5485..6345    -  CDS            AmpR: β-lactamase; bla; confers resistance to ampicillin, carbenicillin, and related antibiotics
   6348..6444    -  promoter       AmpR promoter (fragment): bla
   6474..6498    -  CDS            KanR (fragment): aminoglycoside phosphotransferase; aph(3')-Ia; confers resistance to kanamycin
   6527..6642    +  ncRNA          5S rRNA: Accession: RF00001 - 5S ribosomal RNA
   6646..6686    +  terminator     rrnB T1 terminator (fragment): transcription terminator T1 from the E. coli rrnB gene
   6730..6763    +  protein_bind   FRT (minimal): supports FLP-mediated excision but not integration (Turan and Bode, 2011) FLP recombinase from the Saccharomyces cerevisiae 2μ plasmid
   6803..15      -  CDS            NIT3 (fragment) (across the origin): NIT3_YEAST - Experimental evidence at protein level: Swiss-Prot protein existence level 1. Possesses omega-amidase activity (PubMed:28373563). The role of omega-amidase is to remove potentially toxic intermediates by converting 2-oxoglutaramate and 2-oxosuccinamate to biologically useful 2-oxoglutarate and oxaloacetate, respectively. From Saccharomyces cerevisiae (strain ATCC 204508 / S288c) (Baker's yeast).
>Addgene plasmid #149601 | pFA272 | addgene full sequence | sequence record 320163 | Addgene NGS Result
CTTCGAAGCACTCATACTGGCGATCTTCACGCCCTCCTGCTATTACAAAAGCTGTGTTTTTACAAGAATC
AAATTAAGTTAGCAAGATATTATACAACATTATTGATAATTTCAATATCGTGTTCGTACCTGATGACGTA
TCTGTGCATTGATAAGGCCCGCATGGTTTCAGAAAGCAGAGCGGAACGATTCCAAATTAGTGGCCTTGTG
CTTTGCATGTCAATTGTGTTACCTTCAGCTCGTGGATTTGTTTTATCAATACACAGTCTACAGTCAAGAA
TTTTTTTTATCAAATTTTGCGTTCGAGCGTATAAAATAGCCGCTGTAGCTACTTAAGTTCCTGTTCAGCG
ATAGTTTTTTTCCATCACACGTACTATGGCAATTAAGTCCTCAGCGAGCTCGCATGGAATGCGTGCGATG
AGCGACCTCATGCTATACCTGAGAAAGCAACCTGACCTACAGGAAAGAGTTACTCAAGAATAAGAATTTT
CGTTTTAAAACCTAAGAGTCACTTTAAAATTTGTATACACTTATTTTTTTTATAACTTATTTAATAATAA
AAATCATAAATCATAAGAAATTCGCTTATTTAGAAGTGTCAACAACGTATCTACCAACGGAATGCGTGCG
ATCCAGGCAACTTTAGTGCTGACACATACATACTCCATAGGTATTTTATTATACAAATAATGTGTTTGAA
CTTATTAAAACATTCTTTTAAGGTATAAACAAAGGCATATATATATGTGTGCGACGACACATGATCATAT
GGCATGCATGTGCTCTGTATGTATATAAAACTCTTGTTTTCTTCTTTTCTCTAAATATTCTTTCCTTATA
CATTAGGACCTTTGCAGCATAAATTACTATACTTCTATAGACACACAAACACAAATACACACACTAAATT
AATAATCTGTCATAAAACAATGTCTAAAGGTGAAGAATTATTCACTGGTGTTGTCCCAATTTTGGTTGAA
TTAGATGGTGATGTTAATGGTCACAAATTTTCTGTCTCCGGTGAAGGTGAAGGTGATGCTACTTACGGTA
AATTGACCTTAAAATTTATTTGTACTACTGGTAAATTGCCAGTTCCATGGCCAACCTTAGTCACTACTTT
CGGTTATGGTGTTCAATGTTTTGCGAGATACCCAGATCATATGAAACAACATGACTTTTTCAAGTCTGCC
ATGCCAGAAGGTTATGTTCAAGAAAGAACTATTTTTTTCAAAGATGACGGTAACTACAAGACCAGAGCTG
AAGTCAAGTTTGAAGGTGATACCTTAGTTAATAGAATCGAATTAAAAGGTATTGATTTTAAAGAAGATGG
TAACATTTTAGGTCACAAATTGGAATACAACTATAACTCTCACAATGTTTACATCATGGCTGACAAACAA
AAGAATGGTATCAAAGTTAACTTCAAAATTAGACACAACATTGAAGATGGTTCTGTTCAATTAGCTGACC
ATTATCAACAAAATACTCCAATTGGTGATGGTCCAGTCTTGTTACCAGACAACCATTACTTATCCACTCA
ATCTGCCTTATCCAAAGATCCAAACGAAAAGAGAGACCACATGGTCTTGTTAGAATTTGTTACTGCTGCT
GGTATTACCCATGGTATGGATGAATTGTACAAATAAATCGCGTGCATTCATCCGCTCTAACCGAAAAGGA
AGGAGTTAGACAACCTGAAGTCTAGGTCCCTATTTATTTTTTTATAGTTATGTTAGTATTAAGAACGTTA
TTTATATTTCAAATTTTTCTTTTTTTTCTGTACAGACGCGTGTACGCATGTAACATTATACTGAAAACCT
TGCTTGAGAAGGTTTTGGGACGCTCGAAGATCGCGTCAGCTGAAGCTTCGTACGCTGCAGGTCGACAACC
CTTAATATAACTTCGTATAATGTATGCTATACGAAGTTATTAGGTCTAGAGATCTGTTTAGCTTGCCTCG
TCCCCGCCGGGTCACCCGGCCAGCGACATGGAGGCCCAGAATACCCTCCTTGACAGTCTTGACGTGCGCA
GCTCAGGGGCATGATGTGACTGTCGCCCGTACATTTAGCCCATACATCCCCATGTATAATCATTTGCATC
CATACATTTTGATGGCCGCACGGCGCGAAGCAAAAATTACGGCTCCTCGCTGCAGACCTGCGAGCAGGGA
AACGCTCCCCTCACAGACGCGTTGAATTGTCCCCACGCCGCGCCCCTGTAGAGAAATATAAAAGGTTAGG
ATTTGCCACTGAGGTTCTTCTTTCATATACTTCCTTTTAAAATCTTGCTAGGATACAGTTCTCACATCAC
ATCCGAACATAAACAACCATGGGTAGGAGGGCTTTTGTAGAAAGAAATACGAACGAAACGAAAATCAGCG
TTGCCATCGCTTTGGACAAAGCTCCCTTACCTGAAGAGTCGAATTTTATTGATGAACTTATAACTTCCAA
GCATGCAAACCAAAAGGGAGAACAAGTAATCCAAGTAGACACGGGAATTGGATTCCTGGATCACATGTAT
CATGCACTGGCTAAACATGCAGGCTGGAGCTTACGACTTTACTCAAGAGGTGATTTAATCATCGATGATC
ATCACACTGCAGAAGATACTGCTATTGCACTTGGTATTGCATTCAAGCAGGCTATGGGTAACTTTGCCGG
CGTTAAAAGATTTGGACATGCTTATTGTCCACTTGACGAAGCCCTTTCTAGAAGCGTAGTTGACTTGTCG
GGACGGCCCTATGCTGTTATCGATTTGGGATTAAAGCGTGAAAAGGTTGGGGAATTGTCCTGTGAAATGA
TCCCTCACTTACTATATTCCTTTTCGGTAGCAGCTGGAATTACTTTGCATGTTACCTGCTTATATGGTAG
TAATGACCATCATCGTGCTGAAAGCGCTTTTAAATCTCTGGCTGTTGCCATGCGCGCGGCTACTAGTCTT
ACTGGAAGTTCTGAAGTCCCAAGCACGAAGGGAGTGTTGTAAAGAGTACTGACAATAAAAAGATTCTTGT
TTTCAAGAACTTGTCATTTGTATAGTTTTTTTATATTGTAGTTGTTCTATTTTAATCAAATGTTAGCGTG
ATTTATATTTTTTTTCGCCTCGACATCATCTGCCCAGATGCGAAGTTAAGTGCGCAGAAAGTAATATCAT
GCGTCAATCGTATGTGAATGCTGGTCGCTATACTGCTGTCGATTCGATACTAACGCCGCCATCCAGTTTA
AACGAGCTCTCGAGAACCCTTAATATAACTTCGTATAATGTATGCTATACGAAGTTATTAGGTGATATCA
GATCCACTAGTGGCCTATGCACCCAATTCGCCCTATAGTGAGTCGTATTACGCGCGCTCACTGGCCGTCG
TTTTACAACGTCGTGACTGGGAAAACCCTGGCGTTACCCCTGCAGGACTAGTGCTGAGGCATTAATCCAA
CTTTGTACTATTCCTTCCCCGTTTACTCAATTCTTGAAGCCAATTTGTACAATTCCCCATTAGAGTCAAA
TAAAAGGATGCCTCACGGAGGTATGTTACCCGCGCTATTTCACATGGCTCATTGAATTAGAGGTGGAATT
TGGTGTACCCTCCCCTCCTCATCTGATGAAGTAGTGATCCGACAATTCTTAAAAGTTGTAGACATTACTT
TTACCACCAACTAAGTTGTATTTATATTGCTACCCTTATCCTTTTATATCTAACTAGCGCTCATAAGGTT
GGGGCAATACTAAAACTGTGTTCTTATTCAACTCATTAAATACGTGGCAGTACGTACCCTATTAGAAACA
ATAGGAAACAGCAGAGTCGGAAGAAGCCAAATGCCAGATTTGAAGTCCAAAACCTTGTCAAGCCAATCTT
TGGGAGCGGCTATTCCTCCAGAAATTGTGTACCAAATACTTACATACCAGTTTAGGGATTTGTTAAGAAA
TGACCATCCAGGTACGGCAGAAAATTAAGACCTCAGCGCGGCCGCAAATTTAAATAAAATGAAGTGAAGT
TCCTATACTTTCTAGAGAATAGGAACTTCTATAGTGAGTCGAATAAGGGCGACACAAAATTTATTCTAAA
TGCATAATAAATACTGATAACATCTTATAGTTTGTATTATATTTTGTATTATCGTTGACATGTATAATTT
TGATATCAAAAACTGATTTTCCCTTTATTATTTTCGAGATTTATTTTCTTAATTCTCTTTAACAAACTAG
AAATATTGTATATACAAAAAATCATAAATAATAGATGAATAGTTTAATTATAGGTGTTCATCAATCGAAA
AAGCAACGTATCTTATTTAAAGTGCGTTGCTTTTTTCTCATTTATAAGGTTAAATAATTCTCATATATCA
AGCAAAGTGACAGGCGCCCTTAAATATTCTGACAAATGCTCTTTCCCTAAACTCCCCCCATAAAAAAACC
CGCCGAAGCGGGTTTTTACGTTATTTGCGGATTAACGATTACTCGTTATCAGAACCGCCCAGGGGGCCCG
AGCTTAAGACTGGCCGTCGTTTTACAACACAGAAAGAGTTTGTAGAAACGCAAAAAGGCCATCCGTCAGG
GGCCTTCTGCTTAGTTTGATGCCTGGCAGTTCCCTACTCTCGCCTTCCGCTTCCTCGCTCACTGACTCGC
TGCGCTCGGTCGTTCGGCTGCGGCGAGCGGTATCAGCTCACTCAAAGGCGGTAATACGGTTATCCACAGA
ATCAGGGGATAACGCAGGAAAGAACATGTGAGCAAAAGGCCAGCAAAAGGCCAGGAACCGTAAAAAGGCC
GCGTTGCTGGCGTTTTTCCATAGGCTCCGCCCCCCTGACGAGCATCACAAAAATCGACGCTCAAGTCAGA
GGTGGCGAAACCCGACAGGACTATAAAGATACCAGGCGTTTCCCCCTGGAAGCTCCCTCGTGCGCTCTCC
TGTTCCGACCCTGCCGCTTACCGGATACCTGTCCGCCTTTCTCCCTTCGGGAAGCGTGGCGCTTTCTCAT
AGCTCACGCTGTAGGTATCTCAGTTCGGTGTAGGTCGTTCGCTCCAAGCTGGGCTGTGTGCACGAACCCC
CCGTTCAGCCCGACCGCTGCGCCTTATCCGGTAACTATCGTCTTGAGTCCAACCCGGTAAGACACGACTT
ATCGCCACTGGCAGCAGCCACTGGTAACAGGATTAGCAGAGCGAGGTATGTAGGCGGTGCTACAGAGTTC
TTGAAGTGGTGGGCTAACTACGGCTACACTAGAAGAACAGTATTTGGTATCTGCGCTCTGCTGAAGCCAG
TTACCTTCGGAAAAAGAGTTGGTAGCTCTTGATCCGGCAAACAAACCACCGCTGGTAGCGGTGGTTTTTT
TGTTTGCAAGCAGCAGATTACGCGCAGAAAAAAAGGATCTCAAGAAGATCCTTTGATCTTTTCTACGGGG
TCTGACGCTCAGTGGAACGACGCGCGCGTAACTCACGTTAAGGGATTTTGGTCATGAGCTTGCGCCGTCC
CGTCAAGTCAGCGTAATGCTCTGCTTACCAATGCTTAATCAGTGAGGCACCTATCTCAGCGATCTGTCTA
TTTCGTTCATCCATAGTTGCCTGACTCCCCGTCGTGTAGATAACTACGATACGGGAGGGCTTACCATCTG
GCCCCAGCGCTGCGATGATACCGCGAGAACCACGCTCACCGGCTCCGGATTTATCAGCAATAAACCAGCC
AGCCGGAAGGGCCGAGCGCAGAAGTGGTCCTGCAACTTTATCCGCCTCCATCCAGTCTATTAATTGTTGC
CGGGAAGCTAGAGTAAGTAGTTCGCCAGTTAATAGTTTGCGCAACGTTGTTGCCATCGCTACAGGCATCG
TGGTGTCACGCTCGTCGTTTGGTATGGCTTCATTCAGCTCCGGTTCCCAACGATCAAGGCGAGTTACATG
ATCCCCCATGTTGTGCAAAAAAGCGGTTAGCTCCTTCGGTCCTCCGATCGTTGTCAGAAGTAAGTTGGCC
GCAGTGTTATCACTCATGGTTATGGCAGCACTGCATAATTCTCTTACTGTCATGCCATCCGTAAGATGCT
TTTCTGTGACTGGTGAGTACTCAACCAAGTCATTCTGAGAATAGTGTATGCGGCGACCGAGTTGCTCTTG
CCCGGCGTCAATACGGGATAATACCGCGCCACATAGCAGAACTTTAAAAGTGCTCATCATTGGAAAACGT
TCTTCGGGGCGAAAACTCTCAAGGATCTTACCGCTGTTGAGATCCAGTTCGATGTAACCCACTCGTGCAC
CCAACTGATCTTCAGCATCTTTTACTTTCACCAGCGTTTCTGGGTGAGCAAAAACAGGAAGGCAAAATGC
CGCAAAAAAGGGAATAAGGGCGACACGGAAATGTTGAATACTCATATTCTTCCTTTTTCAATATTATTGA
AGCATTTATCAGGGTTATTGTCTCATGAGCGGATACATATTTGAATGTATTTAGAAAAATAAACAAATAG
GGGTCAGTGTTACAACCAATTAACCAATTCTGAACATTATCGCGAGCCCATTTATACCTGAATATGGCTC
ATAACACCCCTTGTTTGCCTGGCGGCAGTAGCGCGGTGGTCCCACCTGACCCCATGCCGAACTCAGAAGT
GAAACGCCGTAGCGCCGATGGTAGTGTGGGGACTCCCCATGCGAGAGTAGGGAACTGCCAGGCATCAAAT
AAAACGAAAGGCTCAGTCGAAAGACTGGGCCTTTCGCCCGGGCTAATTATGGGGTGTCGCCCTTATTCGA
CTCTATAGTGAAGTTCCTATTCTCTAGAAAGTATAGGAACTTCTGAAGTGGGGATTTAAATGCGGCCGCG
CTGAGGGTTTAATGTATCCGGCTGTTCCTTCATAGCCCTTTCAATGAACGTTGCAGCCCTTTGAAGATTG
GCCATTTTGTCAGGACTCGAGCCTGACAGTTGGACCAACGCAACTTTAATTTTTTGTGAAAGAAT
