>Addgene plasmid #149601 | pFA272 | depositor partial sequence | sequence record 313632 | pFA272 sequence 1198 bps
CCAGGCAACTTTAGTGCTGACACATACATACTCCATAGGTATTTTATTATACAAATAATGTGTTTGAACT
TATTAAAACATTCTTTTAAGGTATAAACAAAGGCATATATATATGTGTGCGACGACACATGATCATATGG
CATGCATGTGCTCTGTATGTATATAAAACTCTTGTTTTCTTCTTTTCTCTAAATATTCTTTCCTTATACA
TTAGGACCTTTGCAGCATAAATTACTATACTTCTATAGACACACAAACACAAATACACACACTAAATTAA
TAATCTGTCATAAAACAATGTCTAAAGGTGAAGAATTATTCACTGGTGTTGTCCCAATTTTGGTTGAATT
AGATGGTGATGTTAATGGTCACAAATTTTCTGTCTCCGGTGAAGGTGAAGGTGATGCTACTTACGGTAAA
TTGACCTTAAAATTTATTTGTACTACTGGTAAATTGCCAGTTCCATGGCCAACCTTAGTCACTACTTTCG
GTTATGGTGTTCAATGTTTTGCGAGATACCCAGATCATATGAAACAACATGACTTTTTCAAGTCTGCCAT
GCCAGAAGGTTATGTTCAAGAAAGAACTATTTTTTTCAAAGATGACGGTAACTACAAGACCAGAGCTGAA
GTCAAGTTTGAAGGTGATACCTTAGTTAATAGAATCGAATTAAAAGGTATTGATTTTAAAGAAGATGGTA
ACATTTTAGGTCACAAATTGGAATACAACTATAACTCTCACAATGTTTACATCATGGCTGACAAACAAAA
GAATGGTATCAAAGTTAACTTCAAAATTAGACACAACATTGAAGATGGTTCTGTTCAATTAGCTGACCAT
TATCAACAAAATACTCCAATTGGTGATGGTCCAGTCTTGTTACCAGACAACCATTACTTATCCACTCAAT
CTGCCTTATCCAAAGATCCAAACGAAAAGAGAGACCACATGGTCTTGTTAGAATTTGTTACTGCTGCTGG
TATTACCCATGGTATGGATGAATTGTACAAATAAATCGCGTGCATTCATCCGCTCTAACCGAAAAGGAAG
GAGTTAGACAACCTGAAGTCTAGGTCCCTATTTATTTTTTTATAGTTATGTTAGTATTAAGAACGTTATT
TATATTTCAAATTTTTCTTTTTTTTCTGTACAGACGCGTGTACGCATGTAACATTATACTGAAAACCTTG
CTTGAGAA
